>Addgene plasmid #193000 | pGEM-T-Easy-HySp5-557 | addgene full sequence | sequence record 378798 | Addgene NGS Result
GGGCGAATTGGGCCCGACGTCGCATGCTCCCGGCCGCCATGGCGGCCGCGGGAATTCGATTTAAGGTGAC
TAGTTTTACCATAAACCTTTCCGCACCCTGGAATATGACATACGTGCTGCTTGGGTTTATTAGGTTCAGA
TTGCTGTCCTGATATGCAGCTTGGACATTTACAGCGACGACATCTTCGGGTTGCAACGCTGTTCGGTACA
ACTGCATGTGATTGCGCTGGAATTGATGTAGACATTGAATATATGTGGGATGTTGTAGTTAAATGTGGTG
AAGATGAGAATATACGATTGTTATATGATTGTGTAGAGGAGACCATGTTATCGTGTCGAATAATTAAATT
AGGTTTTGCTTGAGAAGAGTCGACGTTTTTGTAAACGTAGTTTACAAAACGCGTTGGATCAGCTTGAGAA
TGTTCGGAATATTCTTTTATGTGGTGCTCGTTAATTGATACTTTAGAAGGATGAGATTGAATAATATTTT
GAGGAAATAACCATGAGATTGGCGAGGCAGGCGGAGAAAGCAAAACTGGAGATATTTTATTTATTCCATT
ACACTTTTGACCAGCTGAACATGCGAGACATGGTGGTGGAGAAAGTTTTTGTGAGTAATTAATCACTAGT
GAATTCGCGGCCGCCTGCAGGTCGACCATATGGGAGAGCTCCCAACGCGTTGGATGCATAGCTTGAGTAT
TCTATAGTGTCACCTAAATAGCTTGGCGTAATCATGGTCATAGCTGTTTCCTGTGTGAAATTGTTATCCG
CTCACAATTCCACACAACATACGAGCCGGAAGCATAAAGTGTAAAGCCTGGGGTGCCTAATGAGTGAGCT
AACTCACATTAATTGCGTTGCGCTCACTGCCCGCTTTCCAGTCGGGAAACCTGTCGTGCCAGCTGCATTA
ATGAATCGGCCAACGCGCGGGGAGAGGCGGTTTGCGTATTGGGCGCTCTTCCGCTTCCTCGCTCACTGAC
TCGCTGCGCTCGGTCGTTCGGCTGCGGCGAGCGGTATCAGCTCACTCAAAGGCGGTAATACGGTTATCCA
CAGAATCAGGGGATAACGCAGGAAAGAACATGTGAGCAAAAGGCCAGCAAAAGGCCAGGAACCGTAAAAA
GGCCGCGTTGCTGGCGTTTTTCCATAGGCTCCGCCCCCCTGACGAGCATCACAAAAATCGACGCTCAAGT
CAGAGGTGGCGAAACCCGACAGGACTATAAAGATACCAGGCGTTTCCCCCTGGAAGCTCCCTCGTGCGCT
CTCCTGTTCCGACCCTGCCGCTTACCGGATACCTGTCCGCCTTTCTCCCTTCGGGAAGCGTGGCGCTTTC
TCATAGCTCACGCTGTAGGTATCTCAGTTCGGTGTAGGTCGTTCGCTCCAAGCTGGGCTGTGTGCACGAA
CCCCCCGTTCAGCCCGACCGCTGCGCCTTATCCGGTAACTATCGTCTTGAGTCCAACCCGGTAAGACACG
ACTTATCGCCACTGGCAGCAGCCACTGGTAACAGGATTAGCAGAGCGAGGTATGTAGGCGGTGCTACAGA
GTTCTTGAAGTGGTGGCCTAACTACGGCTACACTAGAAGAACAGTATTTGGTATCTGCGCTCTGCTGAAG
CCAGTTACCTTCGGAAAAAGAGTTGGTAGCTCTTGATCCGGCAAACAAACCACCGCTGGTAGCGGTGGTT
TTTTTGTTTGCAAGCAGCAGATTACGCGCAGAAAAAAAGGATCTCAAGAAGATCCTTTGATCTTTTCTAC
GGGGTCTGACGCTCAGTGGAACGAAAACTCACGTTAAGGGATTTTGGTCATGAGATTATCAAAAAGGATC
TTCACCTAGATCCTTTTAAATTAAAAATGAAGTTTTAAATCAATCTAAAGTATATATGAGTAAACTTGGT
CTGACAGTTACCAATGCTTAATCAGTGAGGCACCTATCTCAGCGATCTGTCTATTTCGTTCATCCATAGT
TGCCTGACTCCCCGTCGTGTAGATAACTACGATACGGGAGGGCTTACCATCTGGCCCCAGTGCTGCAATG
ATACCGCGAGACCCACGCTCACCGGCTCCAGATTTATCAGCAATAAACCAGCCAGCCGGAAGGGCCGAGC
GCAGAAGTGGTCCTGCAACTTTATCCGCCTCCATCCAGTCTATTAATTGTTGCCGGGAAGCTAGAGTAAG
TAGTTCGCCAGTTAATAGTTTGCGCAACGTTGTTGCCATTGCTACAGGCATCGTGGTGTCACGCTCGTCG
TTTGGTATGGCTTCATTCAGCTCCGGTTCCCAACGATCAAGGCGAGTTACATGATCCCCCATGTTGTGCA
AAAAAGCGGTTAGCTCCTTCGGTCCTCCGATCGTTGTCAGAAGTAAGTTGGCCGCAGTGTTATCACTCAT
GGTTATGGCAGCACTGCATAATTCTCTTACTGTCATGCCATCCGTAAGATGCTTTTCTGTGACTGGTGAG
TACTCAACCAAGTCATTCTGAGAATAGTGTATGCGGCGACCGAGTTGCTCTTGCCCGGCGTCAATACGGG
ATAATACCGCGCCACATAGCAGAACTTTAAAAGTGCTCATCATTGGAAAACGTTCTTCGGGGCGAAAACT
CTCAAGGATCTTACCGCTGTTGAGATCCAGTTCGATGTAACCCACTCGTGCACCCAACTGATCTTCAGCA
TCTTTTACTTTCACCAGCGTTTCTGGGTGAGCAAAAACAGGAAGGCAAAATGCCGCAAAAAAGGGAATAA
GGGCGACACGGAAATGTTGAATACTCATACTCTTCCTTTTTCAATATTATTGAAGCATTTATCAGGGTTA
TTGTCTCATGAGCGGATACATATTTGAATGTATTTAGAAAAATAAACAAATAGGGGTTCCGCGCACATTT
CCCCGAAAAGTGCCACCTGATGCGGTGTGAAATACCGCACAGATGCGTAAGGAGAAAATACCGCATCAGG
AAATTGTAAGCGTTAATATTTTGTTAAAATTCGCGTTAAATTTTTGTTAAATCAGCTCATTTTTTAACCA
ATAGGCCGAAATCGGCAAAATCCCTTATAAATCAAAAGAATAGACCGAGATAGGGT
[37 nt withheld, positions 3067-3103]
AAAGAACGTGGACTCCAACGTCAAAGG
[49 nt withheld, positions 3131-3179]
T
[91 nt withheld, positions 3181-3271]
G
[124 nt withheld, positions 3273-3396]
CCATTCGCCATTCAGGCTGCGCAACTGTTGGGAAGGGCGATCGGTGCGGGCCTCTTCGCTATTACGCCAG
CTGGCGAAAGGGGGATGTGCTGCAAGGCGATTAAGTTGGGTAACGCCAGGGTTTTCCCAGTCACGACGTT
GTAAAACGACGGCCAGTGAATTGTAATACGACTCACTATA
Features (pLannotate 1.2.2; 14 found; start..end, strand, type, name):
     30..206     -  CDS            SP5 (fragment): SP5_HUMAN - Experimental evidence at transcript level: Swiss-Prot protein existence level 2. Binds to GC boxes promoters elements. Probable transcriptional activator that has a role in the coordination of changes in transcription required to generate pattern in the developing embryo (By similarity). From Homo sapiens (Human).
    627..689     -  CDS            VESPI_VESMG (fragment): Experimental evidence at protein level: Swiss-Prot protein existence level 1. Shows contractile activity on isolated ileum smooth muscle. From Vespa magnifica (Hornet).
    701..719     -  promoter       SP6 promoter: promoter for bacteriophage SP6 RNA polymerase
    761..777     -  protein_bind   lac operator: The lac repressor binds to the lac operator to inhibit transcription in E. coli. This inhibition can be relieved by adding lactose or isopropyl-β-D-thiogalactopyranoside (IPTG). lac repressor encoded by lacI
    785..815     -  promoter       lac promoter: promoter for the E. coli lac operon
    830..851     -  protein_bind   CAP binding site: CAP binding activates transcription in the presence of cAMP. E. coli catabolite activator protein
    864..956     -  CDS            lacI (fragment): lac repressor; lacI; The lac repressor binds to the lac operator to inhibit transcription in E. coli. This inhibition can be relieved by adding lactose or isopropyl-β-D-thiogalactopyranoside (IPTG).
   1139..1727    -  rep_origin     ori: high-copy-number ColE1/pMB1/pBR322/pUC origin of replication
   1898..2758    -  CDS            AmpR: β-lactamase; bla; confers resistance to ampicillin, carbenicillin, and related antibiotics
   2759..2863    -  promoter       AmpR promoter: bla
   2890..2940    +  misc_feature   bom (fragment): basis of mobility region from pBR322
   2968..3396    -  rep_origin     f1 ori (sequence partly withheld): f1 bacteriophage origin of replication; arrow indicates direction of (+) strand synthesis
   3400..3557    -  CDS            lacZα (fragment): LacZα fragment of β-galactosidase; lacZ fragment
   3560..2       +  promoter       T7 promoter (across the origin): promoter for bacteriophage T7 RNA polymerase
