[The description below was written by a language model from this plasmid's Addgene catalogue record and pLannotate feature annotations shown in this document.]
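Description:
pGEM-T-Easy-HySp5-557 is a small bacterial cloning vector (about 3.6 kb in the sequenced record) built on the pGEM-T/pGEM-T Easy backbone and carrying a 557 bp fragment of the Hydra Sp5 gene, which encodes a zinc-finger transcription factor of the Sp family. It is maintained in E. coli at high copy through a ColE1/pUC-type origin and selected with ampicillin via the β-lactamase (AmpR) gene and its native promoter. An f1 phage origin is also present, allowing single-stranded DNA production. Remnants of the lac region (lac promoter, operator, CAP site and a lacZα fragment) reflect the blue/white screening system of the parent vector, which the insert interrupts.

The insert sits in the multiple cloning region between opposing bacteriophage T7 and SP6 RNA polymerase promoters. The annotation tool recognises part of the insert by its similarity to human SP5, probably reflecting the conserved part of the protein, and places this match on the minus strand. This suggests that the coding sense reads in the direction of the SP6 promoter, so T7 transcription would give the antisense strand, but the record does not state the orientation explicitly and it should be confirmed against the sequence. A short match to a hornet peptide near the SP6 side is most likely a spurious annotation. The flanking promoters allow in vitro run-off transcription of labelled sense or antisense RNA from linearised template. The stated purpose is to generate a riboprobe for in situ hybridisation detection of Sp5 expression in Hydra. The associated work concerns Wnt3/β-catenin/Sp5 regulation of the head organizer. The cloning method is not recorded.
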