Addgene plasmid #193000: pGEM-T-Easy-HySp5-557
Purpose: Plasmid to generate an ISH probe for Hydra Sp5
Depositing lab: Brigitte Galliot. Depositing organization: University of Geneva. Publication: An evolutionarily-conserved Wnt3/beta-catenin/Sp5 feedback loop restricts head organizer activity in Hydra. Vogg MC, Beccari L, Iglesias Olle L, Rampon C, Vriz S, Perruchoud C, Wenger Y, Galliot B. Nat Commun. 2019 Jan 18;10(1):312. doi: 10.1038/s41467-018-08242-2. PubMed 30659200.
Backbone
  Vector backbone: pGEM-T
  Vector type: cloning vector
Growth in bacteria
  Bacterial resistance: Ampicillin, 100 μg/mL
  Growth temperature: 37°C
  Growth strain: DH5alpha
  Copy number: High Copy
Gene/Insert
  Gene/Insert name: Hydra Sp5
  Species: Hydra
  Insert size (bp): 557
  Cloning method: Unknown
Terms and licenses: Academic/Nonprofit Terms; Industry Terms: Not Available to Industry
How to cite: pGEM-T-Easy-HySp5-557 was a gift from Brigitte Galliot (Addgene plasmid # 193000 ; http://n2t.net/addgene:193000 ; RRID:Addgene_193000)
